LOCUS       pJOG173_[CDS1]_mEGFP 2968 bp DNA circular UNA 3-MAR-2009
COMMENT     This file is created by Vector NTI http://www.invitrogen.com/
FEATURES             Location/Qualifiers
     CDS             215..1225
                     /vntifkey="4"
                     /label="Sm/Sp no DraIII"
     mutation        1192
                     /vntifkey="62"
                     /label="G to A"
     misc_feature    1385..1999
                     /vntifkey="21"
                     /label="rep (pMB1)"
     rep_origin      complement(1984)
                     /vntifkey="33"
                     /label=ORI
                     /note="RNaseH cleavage point"
     primer          <2232..2251
                     /label=JS967
     CDS             2233..2952
                     /label=mEGFP
     primer          complement(2930..>2956)
                     /label=JS968
     misc_feature    2953..2956
                     /vntifkey="21"
                     /label=GCTT
ORIGIN
        1 GTGGCTCTTC AGTGGACGAA AGGGCCTCGT GATACGCCTA TTTTTATAGG TTAATGTCAT
       61 GATAATAATG GTTTCTTAGA CGTCAGGTGG CACTTTTCGG GGAAATGTGC GCGGAACCCC
      121 TATTTGTTTA TTTTTCTAAA TACATTCAAA TATGTATCCG CTCATGAGAC AATAACCCTG
      181 ATAAATGCTT CAATAATATT GAAAAAGGAA GAGTATGCGC TCACGCAACT GGTCCAGAAC
      241 CTTGACCGAA CGCAGCGGTG GTAACGGCGC AGTGGCGGTT TTCATGGCTT GTTATGACTG
      301 TTTTTTTGGG GTACAGTCTA TGCCTCGGGC ATCCAAGCAG CAAGCGCGTT ACGCCGTGGG
      361 TCGATGTTTG ATGTTATGGA GCAGCAACGA TGTTACGCAG CAGGGCAGTC GCCCTAAAAC
      421 AAAGTTAAAC ATCATGAGGG AAGCGGTGAT CGCCGAAGTA TCGACTCAAC TATCAGAGGT
      481 AGTTGGCGTC ATCGAGCGCC ATCTCGAACC GACGTTGCTG GCCGTACATT TGTACGGCTC
      541 CGCAGTGGAT GGCGGCCTGA AGCCACACAG CGATATTGAT TTGCTGGTTA CGGTGACCGT
      601 AAGGCTTGAT GAAACAACGC GGCGAGCTTT GATCAACGAC CTTTTGGAAA CTTCGGCTTC
      661 CCCTGGAGAG AGCGAGATTC TCCGCGCTGT AGAAGTCACC ATTGTTGTGC ACGACGACAT
      721 CATTCCGTGG CGTTATCCAG CTAAGCGCGA ACTGCAATTT GGAGAATGGC AGCGCAATGA
      781 CATTCTTGCA GGTATCTTCG AGCCAGCCAC GATCGACATT GATCTGGCTA TCTTGCTGAC
      841 AAAAGCAAGA GAACATAGCG TTGCCTTGGT AGGTCCAGCG GCGGAGGAAC TCTTTGATCC
      901 GGTTCCTGAA CAGGATCTAT TTGAGGCGCT AAATGAAACC TTAACGCTAT GGAACTCGCC
      961 GCCCGACTGG GCTGGCGATG AGCGAAATGT AGTGCTTACG TTGTCCCGCA TTTGGTACAG
     1021 CGCAGTAACC GGCAAAATCG CGCCGAAGGA TGTCGCTGCC GACTGGGCAA TGGAGCGCCT
     1081 GCCGGCCCAG TATCAGCCCG TCATACTTGA AGCTAGACAG GCTTATCTTG GACAAGAAGA
     1141 AGATCGCTTG GCCTCGCGCG CAGATCAGTT GGAAGAATTT GTCCATTACG TAAAAGGCGA
     1201 GATCACCAAG GTAGTCGGCA AATAACTGTC AGACCAAGTT TACTCATATA TACTTTAGAT
     1261 TGATTTAAAA CTTCATTTTT AATTTAAAAG GATCTAGGTG AAGATCCTTT TTGATAATCT
     1321 CATGACCAAA ATCCCTTAAC GTGAGTTTTC GTTCCACTGA GCGTCAGACC CCGTAGAAAA
     1381 GATCAAAGGA TCTTCTTGAG ATCCTTTTTT TCTGCGCGTA ATCTGCTGCT TGCAAACAAA
     1441 AAAACCACCG CTACCAGCGG TGGTTTGTTT GCCGGATCAA GAGCTACCAA CTCTTTTTCC
     1501 GAAGGTAACT GGCTTCAGCA GAGCGCAGAT ACCAAATACT GTCCTTCTAG TGTAGCCGTA
     1561 GTTAGGCCAC CACTTCAAGA ACTCTGTAGC ACCGCCTACA TACCTCGCTC TGCTAATCCT
     1621 GTTACCAGTG GCTGCTGCCA GTGGCGATAA GTCGTGTCTT ACCGGGTTGG ACTCAAGACG
     1681 ATAGTTACCG GATAAGGCGC AGCGGTCGGG CTGAACGGGG GGTTCGTGCA CACAGCCCAG
     1741 CTTGGAGCGA ACGACCTACA CCGAACTGAG ATACCTACAG CGTGAGCTAT GAGAAAGCGC
     1801 CACGCTTCCC GAAGGGAGAA AGGCGGACAG GTATCCGGTA AGCGGCAGGG TCGGAACAGG
     1861 AGAGCGCACG AGGGAGCTTC CAGGGGGAAA CGCCTGGTAT CTTTATAGTC CTGTCGGGTT
     1921 TCGCCACCTC TGACTTGAGC GTCGATTTTT GTGATGCTCG TCAGGGGGGC GGAGCCTATG
     1981 GAAAAACGCC AGCAACGCGG CCTTTTTACG GTTCCTGGCC TTTTGCTGGC CTTTTGCTCA
     2041 CATGTTCTTT CCTGCGTTAT CCCCTGATTC TGTGGATAAC CGTATTACCG CCTTTGAGTG
     2101 AGCTGATACC GCTCGCCGCA GCCGAACGAC CGAGCGCAGC GAGTCAGTGA GCGAGGAAGC
     2161 GGAAGAGCGC CCAATACGCA AACCGCCTCT CCCCGCGCGT TGGCCGATTC ATTAATCACT
     2221 CTGTGGTCTC AAATGGTGAG CAAGGGCGAG GAGCTGTTCA CCGGGGTGGT GCCCATCCTG
     2281 GTCGAGCTGG ACGGCGACGT AAACGGCCAC AAGTTCAGCG TGTCCGGCGA GGGCGAGGGC
     2341 GATGCCACCT ACGGCAAGCT GACCCTGAAG TTCATCTGCA CCACCGGCAA GCTGCCCGTG
     2401 CCCTGGCCCA CCCTCGTGAC CACCCTGACC TACGGCGTGC AGTGCTTCAG CCGCTACCCC
     2461 GACCACATGA AGCAGCACGA CTTCTTCAAG TCCGCCATGC CCGAAGGCTA CGTCCAGGAG
     2521 CGCACCATCT TCTTCAAGGA CGACGGCAAC TACAAGACCC GCGCCGAGGT GAAGTTCGAG
     2581 GGCGACACCC TGGTGAACCG CATCGAGCTG AAGGGCATCG ACTTCAAGGA GGACGGCAAC
     2641 ATCCTGGGGC ACAAGCTGGA GTACAACTAC AACAGCCACA ACGTCTATAT CATGGCCGAC
     2701 AAGCAGAAGA ACGGCATCAA GGTGAACTTC AAGATCCGCC ACAACATCGA GGACGGCAGC
     2761 GTGCAGCTCG CCGACCACTA CCAGCAGAAC ACCCCCATCG GCGACGGCCC CGTGCTGCTG
     2821 CCCGACAACC ACTACCTGAG TACTCAGTCC AAGCTGAGCA AAGACCCCAA CGAGAAGCGC
     2881 GATCACATGG TCCTGCTGGA GTTCGTGACC GCCGCCGGGA TCACTCTCGG CATGGACGAG
     2941 CTGTACAAaT GAGCTTTGAG ACCACGAA
//
