>Addgene plasmid #105417 | pJOG173 | addgene full sequence | sequence record 207381 | Addgene NGS Result
GTGGCTCTTCAGTGGACGAAAGGGCCTCGTGATACGCCTATTTTTATAGGTTAATGTCATGATAATAATG
GTTTCTTAGACGTCAGGTGGCACTTTTCGGGGAAATGTGCGCGGAACCCCTATTTGTTTATTTTTCTAAA
TACATTCAAATATGTATCCGCTCATGAGACAATAACCCTGATAAATGCTTCAATAATATTGAAAAAGGAA
GAGTATGCGCTCACGCAACTGGTCCAGAACCTTGACCGAACGCAGCGGTGGTAACGGCGCAGTGGCGGTT
TTCATGGCTTGTTATGACTGTTTTTTTTTGGGGTACAGTCTATGCCTCGGGCATCCAAGCAGCAAGCGCG
TTACGCCGTGGGTCGATGTTTGATGTTATGGAGCAGCAACGATGTTACGCAGCAGGGCAGTCGCCCTAAA
ACAAAGTTAAACATCATGAGGGAAGCGGTGATCGCCGAAGTATCGACTCAACTATCAGAGGTAGTTGGCG
TCATCGAGCGCCATCTCGAACCGACGTTGCTGGCCGTACATTTGTACGGCTCCGCAGTGGATGGCGGCCT
GAAGCCACACAGCGATATTGATTTGCTGGTTACGGTGACCGTAAGGCTTGATGAAACAACGCGGCGAGCT
TTGATCAACGACCTTTTGGAAACTTCGGCTTCCCCTGGAGAGAGCGAGATTCTCCGCGCTGTAGAAGTCA
CCATTGTTGTGCACGACGACATCATTCCGTGGCGTTATCCAGCTAAGCGCGAACTGCAATTTGGAGAATG
GCAGCGCAATGACATTCTTGCAGGTATCTTCGAGCCAGCCACGATCGACATTGATCTGGCTATCTTGCTG
ACAAAAGCAAGAGAACATAGCGTTGCCTTGGTAGGTCCAGCGGCGGAGGAACTCTTTGATCCGGTTCCTG
AACAGGATCTATTTGAGGCGCTAAATGAAACCTTAACGCTATGGAACTCGCCGCCCGACTGGGCTGGCGA
TGAGCGAAATGTAGTGCTTACGTTGTCCCGCATTTGGTACAGCGCAGTAACCGGCAAAATCGCGCCGAAG
GATGTCGCTGCCGACTGGGCAATGGAGCGCCTGCCGGCCCAGTATCAGCCCGTCATACTTGAAGCTAGAC
AGGCTTATCTTGGACAAGAAGAAGATCGCTTGGCCTCGCGCGCAGATCAGTTGGAAGAATTTGTCCATTA
CGTAAAAGGCGAGATCACCAAGGTAGTCGGCAAATAACTGTCAGACCAAGTTTACTCATATATACTTTAG
ATTGATTTAAAACTTCATTTTTAATTTAAAAGGATCTAGGTGAAGATCCTTTTTGATAATCTCATGACCA
AAATCCCTTAACGTGAGTTTTCGTTCCACTGAGCGTCAGACCCCGTAGAAAAGATCAAAGGATCTTCTTG
AGATCCTTTTTTTCTGCGCGTAATCTGCTGCTTGCAAACAAAAAAACCACCGCTACCAGCGGTGGTTTGT
TTGCCGGATCAAGAGCTACCAACTCTTTTTCCGAAGGTAACTGGCTTCAGCAGAGCGCAGATACCAAATA
CTGTTCTTCTAGTGTAGCCGTAGTTAGGCCACCACTTCAAGAACTCTGTAGCACCGCCTACATACCTCGC
TCTGCTAATCCTGTTACCAGTGGCTGCTGCCAGTGGCGATAAGTCGTGTCTTACCGGGTTGGACTCAAGA
CGATAGTTACCGGATAAGGCGCAGCGGTCGGGCTGAACGGGGGGTTCGTGCACACAGCCCAGCTTGGAGC
GAACGACCTACACCGAACTGAGATACCTACAGCGTGAGCTATGAGAAAGCGCCACGCTTCCCGAAGGGAG
AAAGGCGGACAGGTATCCGGTAAGCGGCAGGGTCGGAACAGGAGAGCGCACGAGGGAGCTTCCAGGGGGA
AACGCCTGGTATCTTTATAGTCCTGTCGGGTTTCGCCACCTCTGACTTGAGCGTCGATTTTTGTGATGCT
CGTCAGGGGGGCGGAGCCTATGGAAAAACGCCAGCAACGCGGCCTTTTTACGGTTCCTGGCCTTTTGCTG
GCCTTTTGCTCACATGTTCTTTCCTGCGTTATCCCCTGATTCTGTGGATAACCGTATTACCGCCTTTGAG
TGAGCTGATACCGCTCGCCGCAGCCGAACGACCGAGCGCAGCGAGTCAGTGAGCGAGGAAGCGGAAGAGC
GCCCAATACGCAAACCGCCTCTCCCCGCGCGTTGGCCGATTCATTAATCACTCTGTGGTCTCAAATGGTG
AGCAAGGGCGAGGAGCTGTTCACCGGGGTGGTGCCCATCCTGGTCGAGCTGGACGGCGACGTAAACGGCC
ACAAGTTCAGCGTGTCCGGCGAGGGCGAGGGCGATGCCACCTACGGCAAGCTGACCCTGAAGTTCATCTG
CACCACCGGCAAGCTGCCCGTGCCCTGGCCCACCCTCGTGACCACCCTGACCTACGGCGTGCAGTGCTTC
AGCCGCTACCCCGACCACATGAAGCAGCACGACTTCTTCAAGTCCGCCATGCCCGAAGGCTACGTCCAGG
AGCGCACCATCTTCTTCAAGGACGACGGCAACTACAAGACCCGCGCCGAGGTGAAGTTCGAGGGCGACAC
CCTGGTGAACCGCATCGAGCTGAAGGGCATCGACTTCAAGGAGGACGGCAACATCCTGGGGCACAAGCTG
GAGTACAACTACAACAGCCACAACGTCTATATCATGGCCGACAAGCAGAAGAACGGCATCAAGGTGAACT
TCAAGATCCGCCACAACATCGAGGACGGCAGCGTGCAGCTCGCCGACCACTACCAGCAGAACACCCCCAT
CGGCGACGGCCCCGTGCTGCTGCCCGACAACCACTACCTGAGTACTCAGTCCAAGCTGAGCAAAGACCCC
AACGAGAAGCGCGATCACATGGTCCTGCTGGAGTTCGTGACCGCCGCCGGGATCACTCTCGGCATGGACG
AGCTGTACAAATGAGCTTTGAGACCACGAA
Features (pLannotate 1.2.2; 7 found; start..end, strand, type, name):
    110..214     +  promoter       AmpR promoter: bla
    205..285     -  CDS            int (fragment): INT2_ECOLX - Protein inferred from homology: Swiss-Prot protein existence level 3. Putative integrase believed to be involved in the insertion of antibiotic resistance genes into plasmids and transposons. From Escherichia coli.
    373..429     +  CDS            GmR (fragment): gentamycin acetyltransferase; aacC1; confers resistance to gentamycin
    436..1224    +  CDS            aadA: S3AD_ECOLX - Experimental evidence at protein level: Swiss-Prot protein existence level 1. Mediates bacterial resistance to the antibiotics streptomycin and spectinomycin. From Escherichia coli.
   1398..1986    +  rep_origin     ori: high-copy-number ColE1/pMB1/pBR322/pUC origin of replication
   2169..2218    +  CDS            lacI (fragment): lac repressor; lacI; The lac repressor binds to the lac operator to inhibit transcription in E. coli. This inhibition can be relieved by adding lactose or isopropyl-β-D-thiogalactopyranoside (IPTG).
   2235..2951    +  CDS            mEGFP: mEGFP is a basic (constitutively fluorescent) green fluorescent protein published in 2002, derived from Aequorea victoria. It has moderate acid sensitivity.
