[The description below was written by a language model from this plasmid's Addgene catalogue record, the feature table of its GenBank file and pLannotate feature annotations shown in this document.]
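Description:
pJOG173 is a small (about 3 kb) Level 0 part plasmid for the Modular Cloning (MoClo) Golden Gate system. It is built in the pICH41308 backbone and belongs to an extended set of plant parts for that system. It is propagated in E. coli as a high-copy plasmid from a pMB1/ColE1-type origin and selected with spectinomycin through an aadA (streptomycin/spectinomycin adenylyltransferase) cassette. The annotation places a bla-type promoter just upstream of this cassette. Short matches to integrase, gentamicin acetyltransferase and lacI sequences are also detected, but these are only fragments, probably carry-over from the sources of the resistance cassette and backbone rather than functional genes. The resistance gene label and an annotated G-to-A change suggest that a DraIII site was removed from it.

The payload is a promoterless coding sequence for mEGFP, a monomeric, constitutively fluorescent green variant of Aequorea victoria GFP. The sequence was domesticated by removing internal BsaI and BpiI recognition sites so that it survives Type IIS assembly. It was inserted through BpiI sites that were destroyed in the process. The record name marks it as a "CDS1" module, and a GCTT four-base overhang is annotated immediately after the open reading frame. This is consistent with a standardised coding-sequence part that can be released and joined in a defined order to promoter, terminator and other modules.

Because the plasmid has no eukaryotic promoter or terminator of its own, it is not an expression vector. It serves as a building block that supplies a fluorescent reporter when assembling higher-level transcription units, chiefly for plant synthetic biology. The record does not state the 5′ fusion overhang.
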