Addgene plasmid #105417: pJOG173
Purpose: Synthetic biology
Depositing lab: Johannes Stuttmann. Depositing organization: Martin-Luther-Universitaet Halle-Wittenberg. Publication: Peripheral infrastructure vectors and an extended set of plant parts for the Modular Cloning system. Gantner J, Ordon J, Ilse T, Kretschmer C, Gruetzner R, Lofke C, Dagdas Y, Burstenbinder K, Marillonnet S, Stuttmann J. PLoS One. 2018 May 30;13(5):e0197185. doi: 10.1371/journal.pone.0197185. eCollection 2018. PubMed 29847550.
Backbone
  Vector backbone: pICH41308 (Engler et al., 2014)
  Vector type: Synthetic Biology
Growth in bacteria
  Bacterial resistance: Spectinomycin, 50 μg/mL
  Growth temperature: 37°C
  Growth strain: DH5alpha
  Copy number: High Copy
Gene/Insert
  Gene/Insert name: mEGFP (GFP variant)
  Mutation: BsaI/ BpiI restriction sites removed
  Cloning method: Restriction Enzyme; 5′ cloning site BpiI (destroyed during cloning); 3′ cloning site BpiI (destroyed during cloning)
  Sequencing primers: 5′ CTTTGAGTGAGCTGATACCG; 3′ GGGTTCCGCGCACATTTC
Terms and licenses: Academic/Nonprofit Terms; Industry Terms: Not Available to Industry
How to cite: pJOG173 was a gift from Johannes Stuttmann (Addgene plasmid # 105417 ; http://n2t.net/addgene:105417 ; RRID:Addgene_105417)
